Addgene plasmid #198652: pEM.P06R
Purpose: Easy-MISE toolkit pEM-plasmid containing PDA1 promoter with FG protruding ends
Depositing lab: Paola Branduardi. Depositing organization: Universita degli Studi di Milano-Bicocca. Publication: Easy Modular Integrative fuSion-ready Expression (Easy-MISE) Toolkit for Fast Engineering of Heterologous Productions in Saccharomyces cerevisiae. Maestroni L, Butti P, Milanesi R, Pagliari S, Campone L, Serra I, Branduardi P. ACS Synth Biol. 2023 Apr 14. doi: 10.1021/acssynbio.3c00015. PubMed 37058502.
Backbone
  Vector backbone: pGA-blue
  Backbone manufacturer: IndBioTech Lab
  Vector type: Yeast Expression, Synthetic Biology
Growth in bacteria
  Bacterial resistance: Kanamycin, 50 μg/mL
  Growth temperature: 37°C
  Growth strain: DH5alpha
  Copy number: High Copy
Gene/Insert
  Gene/Insert name: pPDA1
  Species: S. cerevisiae (budding yeast)
  Cloning method: Unknown
Terms and licenses: Academic/Nonprofit Terms; Industry Terms: Not Available to Industry
Depositor comments: Cloning Method: Goldon Gate Assembly
How to cite: pEM.P06R was a gift from Paola Branduardi (Addgene plasmid # 198652 ; http://n2t.net/addgene:198652 ; RRID:Addgene_198652)
