[The description below was written by a language model from this plasmid's Addgene catalogue record and pLannotate feature annotations shown in this document.]
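Description:
pEM.P06R is a small (about 2.5 kb) part-donor plasmid from the Easy-MISE (Easy Modular Integrative fuSion-ready Expression) toolkit, a Golden Gate-based system for building expression constructs for Saccharomyces cerevisiae. It is built on the pGA-blue backbone and is essentially a bacterial storage vector. It replicates in E. coli from a high-copy ColE1/pUC-type origin and is selected with kanamycin through an aph(3')-Ia aminoglycoside phosphotransferase gene. The feature table shows no yeast origin, centromere, auxotrophic marker or integration homology. The plasmid is therefore not meant to be maintained in yeast itself, but to supply a standardised part for assembly into destination vectors.

The payload is the promoter of the S. cerevisiae PDA1 gene (pPDA1), stored so that its release leaves the "FG" protruding ends defined by the toolkit. These overhangs dictate the position, and presumably the orientation, that the promoter takes in a modular assembly. The record does not give the overhang sequences, the type IIS enzyme used, or the meaning of the "R" suffix in the name.

The automated annotation does not label the promoter as such. Instead it marks a short fragment matching the yeast BMH1 coding sequence in the insert region. This probably reflects genomic sequence neighbouring PDA1 that was captured with the promoter fragment, although the record does not confirm it. A very short lacI fragment just upstream is likely a remnant of the backbone's lac-derived screening region, which the "blue" in the backbone name may allude to. The plasmid is typically used as a promoter module for driving heterologous genes when engineering yeast production strains.
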