Features (pLannotate 1.2.2; 4 found; start..end, strand, type, name):
    150..965     +  CDS            KanR: aminoglycoside phosphotransferase; aph(3')-Ia; confers resistance to kanamycin in bacteria or G418 (Geneticin®) in eukaryotes
   1050..1638    +  rep_origin     ori: high-copy-number ColE1/pMB1/pBR322/pUC origin of replication
   1821..1864    +  CDS            lacI (fragment): lac repressor; lacI; The lac repressor binds to the lac operator to inhibit transcription in E. coli. This inhibition can be relieved by adding lactose or isopropyl-β-D-thiogalactopyranoside (IPTG).
   1877..2125    +  CDS            BMH1 (fragment): BMH1_YEAST - Experimental evidence at protein level: Swiss-Prot protein existence level 1. Involved in growth regulation. From Saccharomyces cerevisiae (strain ATCC 204508 / S288c) (Baker's yeast).
>Addgene plasmid #198652 | pEM.P06R | addgene full sequence | sequence record 393184 | Addgene NGS Result
GACCCTGTCAGACCAAGTTTACTCATATATACTTTAGATTGATTTAAAACTTCATTTTTAATTTAAAAGG
ATCTAGGTGAAGATCCTTTTTGATAATCTCATGAACAATAAAACTGTCTGCTTACATAAACAGTAATACA
AGGGGTGTTATGAGCCATATTCAACGGGAAACGTCTTGCTCTAGGCCGCGATTAAATTCCAACATGGATG
CTGATTTATATGGGTATAAATGGGCTCGCGATAATGTCGGGCAATCAGGTGCGACAATCTATCGATTGTA
TGGGAAGCCCGATGCGCCAGAGTTGTTTCTGAAACATGGCAAAGGTAGCGTTGCCAATGATGTTACAGAT
GAGATGGTCAGACTAAACTGGCTGACGGAATTTATGCCTCTTCCGACCATCAAGCATTTTATCCGTACTC
CTGATGATGCATGGTTACTCACCACTGCGATCCCCGGGAAAACAGCATTCCAGGTATTAGAAGAATATCC
TGATTCAGGTGAAAATATTGTTGATGCGCTGGCAGTGTTCCTGCGCCGGTTGCATTCGATTCCTGTTTGT
AATTGTCCTTTTAACAGCGATCGCGTATTTCGACTCGCTCAGGCGCAATCACGAATGAATAACGGTTTGG
TTGATGCGAGTGATTTTGATGACGAGCGTAATGGCTGGCCTGTTGAACAAGTCTGGAAAGAAATGCATAA
ACTTTTGCCATTCTCACCGGATTCAGTCGTCACTCATGGTGATTTCTCACTTGATAACCTTATTTTTGAC
GAGGGGAAATTAATAGGTTGTATTGATGTTGGACGAGTCGGAATCGCAGACCGATACCAGGATCTTGCCA
TCCTATGGAACTGCCTCGGTGAGTTTTCTCCTTCATTACAGAAACGGCTTTTTCAAAAATATGGTATTGA
TAATCCTGATATGAATAAATTGCAGTTTCATTTGATGCTCGATGAGTTTTTCTAAGAATTAATTCATGAC
CAAAATCCCTTAACGTGAGTTTTCGTTCCACTGAGCGTCAGACCCCGTAGAAAAGATCAAAGGATCTTCT
TGAGATCCTTTTTTTCTGCGCGTAATCTGCTGCTTGCAAACAAAAAAACCACCGCTACCAGCGGTGGTTT
GTTTGCCGGATCAAGAGCTACCAACTCTTTTTCCGAAGGTAACTGGCTTCAGCAGAGCGCAGATACCAAA
TACTGTTCTTCTAGTGTAGCCGTAGTTAGGCCACCACTTCAAGAACTCTGTAGCACCGCCTACATACCTC
GCTCTGCTAATCCTGTTACCAGTGGCTGCTGCCAGTGGCGATAAGTCGTGTCTTACCGGGTTGGACTCAA
GACGATAGTTACCGGATAAGGCGCAGCGGTCGGGCTGAACGGGGGGTTCGTGCACACAGCCCAGCTTGGA
GCGAACGACCTACACCGAACTGAGATACCTACAGCGTGAGCTATGAGAAAGCGCCACGCTTCCCGAAGGG
AGAAAGGCGGACAGGTATCCGGTAAGCGGCAGGGTCGGAACAGGAGAGCGCACGAGGGAGCTTCCAGGGG
GAAACGCCTGGTATCTTTATAGTCCTGTCGGGTTTCGCCACCTCTGACTTGAGCGTCGATTTTTGTGATG
CTCGTCAGGGGGGCGGAGCCTATGGAAAAACGCCAGCAACGCGGCCTTTTTACGGTTCCTGGCCTTTTGC
TGGCCTTTTGCTCACATGTTCTTTCCTGCGTTATCCCCTGATTCTGTGGATAACCGTATTACCGCCTTTG
AGTGAGCTGATACCGCTCGCCGCAGCCGAACGACCGAGCGCAGCGAGTCAGTGAGCGAGGAAGCGGAAGA
GCGCCCAATACGCAAACCGCCTCTCCCCGCGCGTTGGCCGATTCTGGTCTCCAGGAGAAATTCAAAACTC
TCCAGACAAAGCCTGCCATTTGGCCAAGCAAGCTTTTGACGACGCTATTGCTGAGTTGGACACTCTGTCT
GAAGAATCATACAAAGATAGCACACTTATCATGCAACTGCTAAGGGACAATTTAACCTTATGGACTTCAG
ACATGTCCGAGTCCGGTCAAGCTGAAGACCAACAACAACAACAACAACATCAGCAACAGCAGCCACCTGC
TGCCGCCGAAGGTGAAGCACCAAAGTAAGTATTCCGATAAATCTAAAGAAAAATTACTAAAAAAAAGAAA
AAAAAAAGAACGGGGGTATAATAATTTGTAGTTCATTATTGCAATTATATATCTATATCTATATATGTAT
ATAACATTAACATGTGCACGTACACACGTAATCGCGCGTGTACATGTCTATATGTGTTACTTGAACTATA
CTGTTTTGACGTGTATGTTTGTTTATCTCTCTTCTGATTCCTCCACCCCTTCCTTACTCAACCGGGTAAA
TGTCGCATCATGACTCCCGACAATAATCCCCTCTGGTATAGCGAGAAGCAACTTCAGCTTCTTAACGGCA
AGAACTTTTTTATGTTTGTCGCACCTGTAGCTTCACAAAAGTTGGATACAGCAATAAGAAAGGAAACCAC
ATTTGTGCCAATTCAGA
